Addgene plasmid #99113: pAAV-TRE-mTurquoise2
Purpose: An AAV genome with tet-inducible expression of the fluorescent protein mTurquoise2
Depositing lab: Viviana Gradinaru. Depositing organization: California Institute of Technology. Publication: Engineered AAVs for efficient noninvasive gene delivery to the central and peripheral nervous systems. Chan KY, Jang MJ, Yoo BB, Greenbaum A, Ravi N, Wu WL, Sanchez-Guardado L, Lois C, Mazmanian SK, Deverman BE, Gradinaru V. Nat Neurosci. 2017 Aug;20(8):1172-1179. doi: 10.1038/nn.4593. Epub 2017 Jun 26. PubMed 28671695.
Backbone
  Vector backbone: pAAV
  Vector type: Mammalian Expression, AAV
Growth in bacteria
  Bacterial resistance: Ampicillin, 100 μg/mL
  Growth temperature: 37°C
  Growth strain: NEB Stable
  Copy number: High Copy
Gene/Insert
  Gene/Insert name: mTurquoise2
  Insert size (bp): 2600
  Promoter: TRE
  Cloning method: Restriction Enzyme; 5′ cloning site KpnI (not destroyed); 3′ cloning site EcoRI/HindIII (not destroyed)
Terms and licenses: Academic/Nonprofit Terms; Industry Terms: Not Available to Industry
How to cite: pAAV-TRE-mTurquoise2 was a gift from Viviana Gradinaru (Addgene plasmid # 99113 ; http://n2t.net/addgene:99113 ; RRID:Addgene_99113)
