[The description below was written by a language model from this plasmid's Addgene catalogue record, the feature table of its GenBank file and pLannotate feature annotations shown in this document.]
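Description:
pAAV-TRE-mTurquoise2 is an AAV transfer (genome) plasmid of about 5.2 kb, built on a pAAV backbone, that places the cyan fluorescent protein mTurquoise2 under tetracycline-responsive control. It is propagated in E. coli as a high-copy plasmid through a pUC/ColE1-type origin with ampicillin selection (bla with its own promoter). The backbone also carries an f1 phage origin. A recombination-deficient growth strain is recorded, which is usual for plasmids carrying unstable ITR repeats.

The roughly 2.6 kb segment between the two AAV2 inverted terminal repeats is the part that is replicated and packaged into AAV capsids when rep/cap and helper functions are supplied in trans. Within it, a TRE promoter made of an array of eight annotated tet operator sites followed by a minimal CMV-type promoter drives the mTurquoise2 coding sequence. In the depositor's file the minimal promoter is typed as a CDS, which appears to be an annotation artefact. Downstream lie a WPRE, which enhances transcript stability and expression, and a human growth hormone polyadenylation signal.

Because the TRE is largely silent on its own, expression depends on a tetracycline-controlled transactivator (tTA or rtTA), which this construct does not encode. The transactivator must come from a second vector or from the host cells, and this allows expression level or labelling density to be tuned. The associated work concerns engineered AAV capsids for noninvasive gene delivery to the central and peripheral nervous systems.

The sequencing-derived record is slightly shorter than the depositor's file (5,186 versus 5,197 nt), and its left ITR is detected only as fragments. The two annotations otherwise agree.
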