LOCUS       Exported 5197 bp ds-DNA circular SYN 21-JUN-2017
DEFINITION  Tet-inducible mTurquoise2.
ACCESSION   .
VERSION     .
KEYWORDS    pAAV-TRE-mTurquoise2
SOURCE      synthetic DNA construct
  ORGANISM  recombinant plasmid
REFERENCE   1 (bases 1 to 5197)
  AUTHORS   Ben
  TITLE     Direct Submission
  JOURNAL   Exported Thursday, Jun 22, 2017 from SnapGene 3.1.3
            http://www.snapgene.com
FEATURES             Location/Qualifiers
     source          1..5197
                     /organism="recombinant plasmid"
                     /mol_type="other DNA"
     misc_feature    1..141
                     /note="L-ITR"
     misc_feature    176..194
                     /note="TetO"
     misc_feature    213..231
                     /note="TetO"
     misc_feature    250..268
                     /note="TetO"
     misc_feature    287..305
                     /note="TetO"
     misc_feature    324..342
                     /note="TetO"
     misc_feature    361..379
                     /note="TetO"
     misc_feature    398..416
                     /note="TetO"
     misc_feature    435..453
                     /note="TetO"
                     /note="Tet binding"
     CDS             466..561
                     /codon_start=1
                     /note="CMV2_promoter"
                     /translation="YKQSSFSEPSDRLETPSTLF*PP*KTPGPIQP"
     CDS             580..1299
                     /codon_start=1
                     /note="mTurquoise2"
                     /translation="MVSKGEELFTGVVPILVELDGDVNGHKFSVSGEGEGDATYGKLTL
                     KFICTTGKLPVPWPTLVTTLSWGVQCFARYPDHMKQHDFFKSAMPEGYVQERTIFFKDD
                     GNYKTRAEVKFEGDTLVNRIELKGIDFKEDGNILGHKLEYNYFSDNVYITADKQKNGIK
                     ANFKIRHNIEDGGVQLADHYQQNTPIGDGPVLLPDNHYLSTQSKLSKDPNEKRDHMVLL
                     EFVTAAGITLGMDELYK"
     misc_feature    1314..1922
                     /note="WPRE"
     polyA_signal    1942..2420
                     /note="hGH polyA"
     misc_feature    2460..2600
                     /note="R-ITR"
     rep_origin      2692..2998
                     /direction=RIGHT
                     /note="f1 Origin"
     misc_feature    3517..4374
                     /note="AmpR"
     rep_origin      4525..5192
                     /direction=RIGHT
                     /note="pUC ori"
ORIGIN
        1 cctgcaggca gctgcgcgct cgctcgctca ctgaggccgc ccgggcaaag cccgggcgtc
       61 gggcgacctt tggtcgcccg gcctcagtga gcgagcgagc gcgcagagag ggagtggcca
      121 actccatcac taggggttcc tgcggccgca cgcgtatcaa gtgccacctg acgtctccct
      181 atcagtgata gagaagtcga cacgtctcga gctccctatc agtgatagag aaggtacgtc
      241 tagaacgtct ccctatcagt gatagagaag tcgacacgtc tcgagctccc tatcagtgat
      301 agagaaggta cgtctagaac gtctccctat cagtgataga gaagtcgaca cgtctcgagc
      361 tccctatcag tgatagagaa ggtacgtcta gaacgtctcc ctatcagtga tagagaagtc
      421 gacacgtctc gagctcccta tcagtgatag agaagctacc ccctatataa gcagagctcg
      481 tttagtgaac cgtcagatcg cctggagacg ccatccacgc tgttttgacc tccatagaag
      541 acaccgggac cgatccagcc tggatccggt accgccacca tggtgagcaa gggcgaggag
      601 ctgttcaccg gggtggtgcc catcctggtc gagctggacg gcgacgtaaa cggccacaag
      661 ttcagcgtgt ccggcgaggg cgagggcgat gccacctacg gcaagctgac cctgaagttc
      721 atctgcacca ccggcaagct gcccgtgccc tggcccaccc tcgtgaccac cctgtcctgg
      781 ggcgtgcagt gcttcgcccg ctaccccgac cacatgaagc agcacgactt cttcaagtcc
      841 gccatgcccg aaggctacgt ccaggagcgc accatcttct tcaaggacga cggcaactac
      901 aagacccgcg ccgaggtgaa gttcgagggc gacaccctgg tgaaccgcat cgagctgaag
      961 ggcatcgact tcaaggagga cggcaacatc ctggggcaca agctggagta caactacttc
     1021 agcgacaacg tctatatcac cgccgacaag cagaagaacg gcatcaaggc caacttcaag
     1081 atccgccaca acatcgagga cggcggcgtg cagctcgccg accactacca gcagaacacc
     1141 cccatcggcg acggccccgt gctgctgccc gacaaccact acctgagcac ccagtccaag
     1201 ctgagcaaag accccaacga gaagcgcgat cacatggtcc tgctggagtt cgtgaccgcc
     1261 gccgggatca ctctcggcat ggacgagctg tacaagtgag aattcgatat caagcttatc
     1321 gataatcaac ctctggatta caaaatttgt gaaagattga ctggtattct taactatgtt
     1381 gctcctttta cgctatgtgg atacgctgct ttaatgcctt tgtatcatgc tattgcttcc
     1441 cgtatggctt tcattttctc ctccttgtat aaatcctggt tgctgtctct ttatgaggag
     1501 ttgtggcccg ttgtcaggca acgtggcgtg gtgtgcactg tgtttgctga cgcaaccccc
     1561 actggttggg gcattgccac cacctgtcag ctcctttccg ggactttcgc tttccccctc
     1621 cctattgcca cggcggaact catcgccgcc tgccttgccc gctgctggac aggggctcgg
     1681 ctgttgggca ctgacaattc cgtggtgttg tcggggaaat catcgtcctt tccttggctg
     1741 ctcgcctatg ttgccacctg gattctgcgc gggacgtcct tctgctacgt cccttcggcc
     1801 ctcaatccag cggaccttcc ttcccgcggc ctgctgccgg ctctgcggcc tcttccgcgt
     1861 cttcgccttc gccctcagac gagtcggatc tccctttggg ccgcctcccc gcatcgatac
     1921 cgagcgctgc tcgagagatc tacgggtggc atccctgtga cccctcccca gtgcctctcc
     1981 tggccctgga agttgccact ccagtgccca ccagccttgt cctaataaaa ttaagttgca
     2041 tcattttgtc tgactaggtg tccttctata atattatggg gtggaggggg gtggtatgga
     2101 gcaaggggca agttgggaag acaacctgta gggcctgcgg ggtctattgg gaaccaagct
     2161 ggagtgcagt ggcacaatct tggctcactg caatctccgc ctcctgggtt caagcgattc
     2221 tcctgcctca gcctcccgag ttgttgggat tccaggcatg catgaccagg ctcagctaat
     2281 ttttgttttt ttggtagaga cggggtttca ccatattggc caggctggtc tccaactcct
     2341 aatctcaggt gatctaccca ccttggcctc ccaaattgct gggattacag gcgtgaacca
     2401 ctgctccctt ccctgtcctt ctgattttgt aggtaaccac gtgcggaccg agcggccgca
     2461 ggaaccccta gtgatggagt tggccactcc ctctctgcgc gctcgctcgc tcactgaggc
     2521 cgggcgacca aaggtcgccc gacgcccggg ctttgcccgg gcggcctcag tgagcgagcg
     2581 agcgcgcagc tgcctgcagg ggcgcctgat gcggtatttt ctccttacgc atctgtgcgg
     2641 tatttcacac cgcatannnn nnnnnnnnnn nnnnnnnnnn nnnnnnnnnn nnnnnnnnnn
     2701 nnnnnnnnnn nnnnnnnnnn nnnnnnnnnn nnnnnnnnnn nnnnnnnnnn nnnnnnnnnn
     2761 nnnnnnnnnn nnnnnnnnnn nnnnnnnnnn nnnnnnnncn nnnnnnnnnn nnnnnnnnnn
     2821 nnnnnnnnnn nnnnnnnnnn nnnnnnnnnn nnnnnnnnnn nnnnnnnnnn nnnnnnnnnn
     2881 nnnnnnnnnn nnnnnnnnnn nnnnnnnnnn nnnnnnnnnn nnnnnnnnnn nnnnnnnnnn
     2941 cctttgacgt tggagtccac gttctttaat agtggactct tgttccaaac tggaacaaca
     3001 ctcaacccta tctcgggcta ttcttttgat ttataaggga ttttgccgat ttcggcctat
     3061 tggttaaaaa atgagctgat ttaacaaaaa tttaacgcga attttaacaa aatattaacg
     3121 tttacaattt tatggtgcac tctcagtaca atctgctctg atgccgcata gttaagccag
     3181 ccccgacacc cgccaacacc cgctgacgcg ccctgacggg cttgtctgct cccggcatcc
     3241 gcttacagac aagctgtgac cgtctccggg agctgcatgt gtcagaggtt ttcaccgtca
     3301 tcaccgaaac gcgcgagacg aaagggcctc gtgatacgcc tatttttata ggttaatgtc
     3361 atgataataa tggtttctta gacgtcaggt ggcacttttc ggggaaatgt gcgcggaacc
     3421 cctatttgtt tatttttcta aatacattca aatatgtatc cgctcatgag acaataaccc
     3481 tgataaatgc ttcaataata ttgaaaaagg aagagtatga gtattcaaca tttccgtgtc
     3541 gcccttattc ccttttttgc ggcattttgc cttcctgttt ttgctcaccc agaaacgctg
     3601 gtgaaagtaa aagatgctga agatcagttg ggtgcacgag tgggttacat cgaactggat
     3661 ctcaacagcg gtaagatcct tgagagtttt cgccccgaag aacgttttcc aatgatgagc
     3721 acttttaaag ttctgctatg tggcgcggta ttatcccgta ttgacgccgg gcaagagcaa
     3781 ctcggtcgcc gcatacacta ttctcagaat gacttggttg agtactcacc agtcacagaa
     3841 aagcatctta cggatggcat gacagtaaga gaattatgca gtgctgccat aaccatgagt
     3901 gataacactg cggccaactt acttctgaca acgatcggag gaccgaagga gctaaccgct
     3961 tttttgcaca acatggggga tcatgtaact cgccttgatc gttgggaacc ggagctgaat
     4021 gaagccatac caaacgacga gcgtgacacc acgatgcctg tagcaatggc aacaacgttg
     4081 cgcaaactat taactggcga actacttact ctagcttccc ggcaacaatt aatagactgg
     4141 atggaggcgg ataaagttgc aggaccactt ctgcgctcgg cccttccggc tggctggttt
     4201 attgctgata aatctggagc cggtgagcgt gggtctcgcg gtatcattgc agcactgggg
     4261 ccagatggta agccctcccg tatcgtagtt atctacacga cggggagtca ggcaactatg
     4321 gatgaacgaa atagacagat cgctgagata ggtgcctcac tgattaagca ttggtaactg
     4381 tcagaccaag tttactcata tatactttag attgatttaa aacttcattt ttaatttaaa
     4441 aggatctagg tgaagatcct ttttgataat ctcatgacca aaatccctta acgtgagttt
     4501 tcgttccact gagcgtcaga ccccgtagaa aagatcaaag gatcttcttg agatcctttt
     4561 tttctgcgcg taatctgctg cttgcaaaca aaaaaaccac cgctaccagc ggtggtttgt
     4621 ttgccggatc aagagctacc aactcttttt ccgaaggtaa ctggcttcag cagagcgcag
     4681 ataccaaata ctgtccttct agtgtagccg tagttaggcc accacttcaa gaactctgta
     4741 gcaccgccta catacctcgc tctgctaatc ctgttaccag tggctgctgc cagtggcgat
     4801 aagtcgtgtc ttaccgggtt ggactcaaga cgatagttac cggataaggc gcagcggtcg
     4861 ggctgaacgg ggggttcgtg cacacagccc agcttggagc gaacgaccta caccgaactg
     4921 agatacctac agcgtgagct atgagaaagc gccacgcttc ccgaagggag aaaggcggac
     4981 aggtatccgg taagcggcag ggtcggaaca ggagagcgca cgagggagct tccaggggga
     5041 aacgcctggt atctttatag tcctgtcggg tttcgccacc tctgacttga gcgtcgattt
     5101 ttgtgatgct cgtcaggggg gcggagccta tggaaaaacg ccagcaacgc ggccttttta
     5161 cggttcctgg ccttttgctg gccttttgct cacatgt
//
