Features (pLannotate 1.2.2; 23 found; start..end, strand, type, name):
     12..39      +  repeat_region  AAV2 ITR (fragment): inverted terminal repeat of adeno-associated virus serotype 2 inverted
     68..95      +  repeat_region  AAV2 ITR (fragment): inverted terminal repeat of adeno-associated virus serotype 2 inverted
    164..184     +  promoter       tight TRE promoter (fragment): Tet-responsive promoter PTight, consisting of seven tet operator sequences followed by the minimal CMV promoter
    201..221     +  promoter       tight TRE promoter (fragment): Tet-responsive promoter PTight, consisting of seven tet operator sequences followed by the minimal CMV promoter
    238..258     +  promoter       tight TRE promoter (fragment): Tet-responsive promoter PTight, consisting of seven tet operator sequences followed by the minimal CMV promoter
    275..295     +  promoter       tight TRE promoter (fragment): Tet-responsive promoter PTight, consisting of seven tet operator sequences followed by the minimal CMV promoter
    312..332     +  promoter       tight TRE promoter (fragment): Tet-responsive promoter PTight, consisting of seven tet operator sequences followed by the minimal CMV promoter
    349..369     +  promoter       tight TRE promoter (fragment): Tet-responsive promoter PTight, consisting of seven tet operator sequences followed by the minimal CMV promoter
    386..406     +  promoter       tight TRE promoter (fragment): Tet-responsive promoter PTight, consisting of seven tet operator sequences followed by the minimal CMV promoter
    423..443     +  promoter       tight TRE promoter (fragment): Tet-responsive promoter PTight, consisting of seven tet operator sequences followed by the minimal CMV promoter
    451..496     +  promoter       TRE3GV promoter (fragment): 3rd-generation Tet-responsive promoter that can be activated by binding of Tet-On® 3G, optimized for retroviral and lentiviral vectors
    569..1285    +  CDS            mTurquoise2: mTurquoise2 is a basic (constitutively fluorescent) cyan fluorescent protein published in 2012, derived from Aequorea victoria. It is reported to be a rapidly-maturing monomer with very low acid sensitivity.
   1289..1313    +  misc_feature   MCS (fragment): pBluescript multiple cloning site
   1313..1901    +  misc_feature   WPRE: woodchuck hepatitis virus posttranscriptional regulatory element
   1933..2409    +  polyA_signal   hGH poly(A) signal: human growth hormone polyadenylation signal
   2449..2589    +  repeat_region  AAV2 ITR: inverted terminal repeat of adeno-associated virus serotype 2 inverted
   2594..2645    -  misc_feature   bom (fragment): basis of mobility region from pBR322
   2664..3119    +  rep_origin     f1 ori (sequence partly withheld): f1 bacteriophage origin of replication; arrow indicates direction of (+) strand synthesis
   3120..3169    -  misc_feature   bom (fragment): basis of mobility region from pBR322
   3271..3306    -  CDS            rop (fragment): Rop protein, which maintains plasmids at low copy number; rop
   3401..3505    +  promoter       AmpR promoter: bla
   3506..4366    +  CDS            AmpR: β-lactamase; bla; confers resistance to ampicillin, carbenicillin, and related antibiotics
   4537..5125    +  rep_origin     ori: high-copy-number ColE1/pMB1/pBR322/pUC origin of replication
>Addgene plasmid #99113 | pAAV-TRE-mTurquoise2 | addgene full sequence | sequence record 189650 | Addgene NGS Result
CCTGCAGGCAGCTGCGCGCTCGCTCGCTCACTGAGGCCGCCCGGGCGTCGGGCGACCTTTGGTCGCCCGG
CCTCAGTGAGCGAGCGAGCGCGCAGAGAGGGAGTGGCCAACTCCATCACTAGGGGTTCCTGCGGCCGCAC
GCGTATCAAGTGCCACCTGACGTCTCCCTATCAGTGATAGAGAAGTCGACACGTCTCGAGCTCCCTATCA
GTGATAGAGAAGGTACGTCTAGAACGTCTCCCTATCAGTGATAGAGAAGTCGACACGTCTCGAGCTCCCT
ATCAGTGATAGAGAAGGTACGTCTAGAACGTCTCCCTATCAGTGATAGAGAAGTCGACACGTCTCGAGCT
CCCTATCAGTGATAGAGAAGGTACGTCTAGAACGTCTCCCTATCAGTGATAGAGAAGTCGACACGTCTCG
AGCTCCCTATCAGTGATAGAGAAGCTACCCCCTATATAAGCAGAGCTCGTTTAGTGAACCGTCAGATCGC
CTGGAGACGCCATCCACGCTGTTTTGACCTCCATAGAAGACACCGGGACCGATCCAGCCTGGATCCGGTA
CCGCCACCATGGTGAGCAAGGGCGAGGAGCTGTTCACCGGGGTGGTGCCCATCCTGGTCGAGCTGGACGG
CGACGTAAACGGCCACAAGTTCAGCGTGTCCGGCGAGGGCGAGGGCGATGCCACCTACGGCAAGCTGACC
CTGAAGTTCATCTGCACCACCGGCAAGCTGCCCGTGCCCTGGCCCACCCTCGTGACCACCCTGTCCTGGG
GCGTGCAGTGCTTCGCCCGCTACCCCGACCACATGAAGCAGCACGACTTCTTCAAGTCCGCCATGCCCGA
AGGCTACGTCCAGGAGCGCACCATCTTCTTCAAGGACGACGGCAACTACAAGACCCGCGCCGAGGTGAAG
TTCGAGGGCGACACCCTGGTGAACCGCATCGAGCTGAAGGGCATCGACTTCAAGGAGGACGGCAACATCC
TGGGGCACAAGCTGGAGTACAACTACTTCAGCGACAACGTCTATATCACCGCCGACAAGCAGAAGAACGG
CATCAAGGCCAACTTCAAGATCCGCCACAACATCGAGGACGGCGGCGTGCAGCTCGCCGACCACTACCAG
CAGAACACCCCCATCGGCGACGGCCCCGTGCTGCTGCCCGACAACCACTACCTGAGCACCCAGTCCAAGC
TGAGCAAAGACCCCAACGAGAAGCGCGATCACATGGTCCTGCTGGAGTTCGTGACCGCCGCCGGGATCAC
TCTCGGCATGGACGAGCTGTACAAGTGAGAATTCGATATCAAGCTTATCGATAATCAACCTCTGGATTAC
AAAATTTGTGAAAGATTGACTGGTATTCTTAACTATGTTGCTCCTTTTACGCTATGTGGATACGCTGCTT
TAATGCCTTTGTATCATGCTATTGCTTCCCGTATGGCTTTCATTTTCTCCTCCTTGTATAAATCCTGGTT
GCTGTCTCTTTATGAGGAGTTGTGGCCCGTTGTCAGGCAACGTGGCGTGGTGTGCACTGTGTTTGCTGAC
GCAACCCCCACTGGTTGGGGCATTGCCACCACCTGTCAGCTCCTTTCCGGGACTTTCGCTTTCCCCCTCC
CTATTGCCACGGCGGAACTCATCGCCGCCTGCCTTGCCCGCTGCTGGACAGGGGCTCGGCTGTTGGGCAC
TGACAATTCCGTGGTGTTGTCGGGGAAATCATCGTCCTTTCCTTGGCTGCTCGCCTATGTTGCCACCTGG
ATTCTGCGCGGGACGTCCTTCTGCTACGTCCCTTCGGCCCTCAATCCAGCGGACCTTCCTTCCCGCGGCC
TGCTGCCGGCTCTGCGGCCTCTTCCGCGTCTTCGCCTTCGCCCTCAGACGAGTCGGATCTCCCTTTGGGC
CGCCTCCCCGCATCGATACCGAGCGCTGCTCGAGAGATCTACGGGTGGCATCCCTGTGACCCCTCCCCAG
TGCCTCTCCTGGCCCTGGAAGTTGCCACTCCAGTGCCCACCAGCCTTGTCCTAATAAAATTAAGTTGCAT
CATTTTGTCTGACTAGGTGTCCTTCTATAATATTATGGGGTGGAGGGGGGTGGTATGGAGCAAGGGGCAA
GTTGGGAAGACAACCTGTAGGGCCTGCGGGGTCTATTGGGAACCAAGCTGGAGTGCAGTGGCACAATCTT
GGCTCACTGCAATCTCCGCCTCCTGGGTTCAAGCGATTCTCCTGCCTCAGCCTCCCGAGTTGTTGGGATT
CCAGGCATGCATGACCAGGCTCAGCTAATTTTTGTTTTTTTGGTAGAGACGGGGTTTCACCATATTGGCC
AGGCTGGTCTCCAACTCCTAATCTCAGGTGATCTACCCACCTTGGCCTCCCAAATTGCTGGGATTACAGG
CGTGAACCACTGCTCCCTTCCCTGTCCTTCTGATTTTGTAGGTAACCACGTGCGGACCGAGCGGCCGCAG
GAACCCCTAGTGATGGAGTTGGCCACTCCCTCTCTGCGCGCTCGCTCGCTCACTGAGGCCGGGCGACCAA
AGGTCGCCCGACGCCCGGGCTTTGCCCGGGCGGCCTCAGTGAGCGAGCGAGCGCGCAGCTGCCTGCAGGG
GCGCCTGATGCGGTATTTTCTCCTTACGCATCTGTGCGGTATTTCACACCGCATA
[95 nt withheld, positions 2646-2740]
T
[46 nt withheld, positions 2742-2787]
C
[141 nt withheld, positions 2789-2929]
CCTTTGACGTTGGAGTCCACGTTCTTTAATAGTGGACTCTTGTTCCAAACTGGAACAACACTCAACTCTA
TCTCGGGCTATTCTTTTGATTTATAAGGGATTTTGCCGATTTCGGTCTATTGGTTAAAAAATGAGCTGAT
TTAACAAAAATTTAACGCGAATTTTAACAAAATATTAACGTTTACAATTTTATGGTGCACTCTCAGTACA
ATCTGCTCTGATGCCGCATAGTTAAGCCAGCCCCGACACCCGCCAACACCCGCTGACGCGCCCTGACGGG
CTTGTCTGCTCCCGGCATCCGCTTACAGACAAGCTGTGACCGTCTCCGGGAGCTGCATGTGTCAGAGGTT
TTCACCGTCATCACCGAAACGCGCGAGACGAAAGGGCCTCGTGATACGCCTATTTTTATAGGTTAATGTC
ATGATAATAATGGTTTCTTAGACGTCAGGTGGCACTTTTCGGGGAAATGTGCGCGGAACCCCTATTTGTT
TATTTTTCTAAATACATTCAAATATGTATCCGCTCATGAGACAATAACCCTGATAAATGCTTCAATAATA
TTGAAAAAGGAAGAGTATGAGTATTCAACATTTCCGTGTCGCCCTTATTCCCTTTTTTGCGGCATTTTGC
CTTCCTGTTTTTGCTCACCCAGAAACGCTGGTGAAAGTAAAAGATGCTGAAGATCAGTTGGGTGCACGAG
TGGGTTACATCGAACTGGATCTCAACAGCGGTAAGATCCTTGAGAGTTTTCGCCCCGAAGAACGTTTTCC
AATGATGAGCACTTTTAAAGTTCTGCTATGTGGCGCGGTATTATCCCGTATTGACGCCGGGCAAGAGCAA
CTCGGTCGCCGCATACACTATTCTCAGAATGACTTGGTTGAGTACTCACCAGTCACAGAAAAGCATCTTA
CGGATGGCATGACAGTAAGAGAATTATGCAGTGCTGCCATAACCATGAGTGATAACACTGCGGCCAACTT
ACTTCTGACAACGATCGGAGGACCGAAGGAGCTAACCGCTTTTTTGCACAACATGGGGGATCATGTAACT
CGCCTTGATCGTTGGGAACCGGAGCTGAATGAAGCCATACCAAACGACGAGCGTGACACCACGATGCCTG
TAGCAATGGCAACAACGTTGCGCAAACTATTAACTGGCGAACTACTTACTCTAGCTTCCCGGCAACAATT
AATAGACTGGATGGAGGCGGATAAAGTTGCAGGACCACTTCTGCGCTCGGCCCTTCCGGCTGGCTGGTTT
ATTGCTGATAAATCTGGAGCCGGTGAGCGTGGGTCTCGCGGTATCATTGCAGCACTGGGGCCAGATGGTA
AGCCCTCCCGTATCGTAGTTATCTACACGACGGGGAGTCAGGCAACTATGGATGAACGAAATAGACAGAT
CGCTGAGATAGGTGCCTCACTGATTAAGCATTGGTAACTGTCAGACCAAGTTTACTCATATATACTTTAG
ATTGATTTAAAACTTCATTTTTAATTTAAAAGGATCTAGGTGAAGATCCTTTTTGATAATCTCATGACCA
AAATCCCTTAACGTGAGTTTTCGTTCCACTGAGCGTCAGACCCCGTAGAAAAGATCAAAGGATCTTCTTG
AGATCCTTTTTTTCTGCGCGTAATCTGCTGCTTGCAAACAAAAAAACCACCGCTACCAGCGGTGGTTTGT
TTGCCGGATCAAGAGCTACCAACTCTTTTTCCGAAGGTAACTGGCTTCAGCAGAGCGCAGATACCAAATA
CTGTTCTTCTAGTGTAGCCGTAGTTAGGCCACCACTTCAAGAACTCTGTAGCACCGCCTACATACCTCGC
TCTGCTAATCCTGTTACCAGTGGCTGCTGCCAGTGGCGATAAGTCGTGTCTTACCGGGTTGGACTCAAGA
CGATAGTTACCGGATAAGGCGCAGCGGTCGGGCTGAACGGGGGGTTCGTGCACACAGCCCAGCTTGGAGC
GAACGACCTACACCGAACTGAGATACCTACAGCGTGAGCTATGAGAAAGCGCCACGCTTCCCGAAGGGAG
AAAGGCGGACAGGTATCCGGTAAGCGGCAGGGTCGGAACAGGAGAGCGCACGAGGGAGCTTCCAGGGGGA
AACGCCTGGTATCTTTATAGTCCTGTCGGGTTTCGCCACCTCTGACTTGAGCGTCGATTTTTGTGATGCT
CGTCAGGGGGGCGGAGCCTATGGAAAAACGCCAGCAACGCGGCCTTTTTACGGTTCCTGGCCTTTTGCTG
GCCTTTTGCTCACATGT
